>Addgene plasmid #230412 | AiP11521 - pAAV-hsA2-AiE0023h_3xC2-minRho-SYFP2-WPRE3-BGHpA (Alias: CN1521) | addgene full sequence | sequence record 470886 | Addgene NGS Result
CCTGCAGGCAGCTGCGCGCTCGCTCGCTCACTGAGGCCGCCCGGGCGTCGGGCGACCTTTGGTCGCCCGG
CCTCAGTGAGCGAGCGAGCGCGCAGAGAGGGAGTGGCCAACTCCATCACTAGGGGTTCCTGCGGCCGCAA
CGCGTTTAGAACAATGGCTGGCCCATAGTAAATGCCGTGTTAGTGTGTTAGTTGCTGTTCTTCCACGTCA
GAAGAGGCACAGACAAATTACCACCAGGTGGCGCTCAGAGTCTGCGGAGGCATCACAACAGCCCTGAATT
TGAATCCTGCTCTGCCACTGCCTAGTTGAGACCTTTTACTACCTGACTAGCTGTTTGTGTATTTTAGGTG
TTTGTTTTGGTCCTGGTTCTGACTCAAGCTGCAACCCCCAGAGGCAGAAGGAGAGGGATGCATGGAGGGG
AATGTCTTTTTCCACCAAGCAGCTGCTCCCTTTCACAAGAGGCCAGTTATGTAAGGAAGGCTGCTTCCTC
TCCCCTTGCTAAATCTTTTCTAGTGCAGCATAAGGCCAGAGCTAGGGAAAGTCCACACGGGAATAAAAAG
AGCAGATTGCTAAGCACAGAAGCCATTTATAACTAAAACGTCTCAGCTCAGCTTAGGGACGCGTCCTAGG
TCACGACTCCACCCCTCCAGGAACCCCTAGTGAGGGAGTGGTGGGAGCAGAGCCCTCATCACACAGACTT
GGTCCTGGTTCTGACTCAAGCTGCAACCCCCAGAGGCAGAAGGAGAGGGATGCATGGAGGGGAATGTCTT
TTTCCACCAAGCAGCTGCTCCCTTTCACAAGAGGCCAGTTATGTAAGGAAGGCTGCTTCCTCTCCCCTTG
CTAAATCTTTTCTAGTGCAGCATAAGGCCAGAGCTAGGGAAAGTCCACACGGGAATAAAAAGAGCAGATT
GCTAAGCACAGAAGCCATTTATAACTAAAACGTCTCAGCTCAGCTTAGGGACGCGTCCTAGGTCACGACT
CCACCCCTCCAGGAACCCCTAGTGAGGGAGTGGTGGTGGGTGAGTAAGAGTAGGTGGCAACTGGTCCTGG
TTCTGACTCAAGCTGCAACCCCCAGAGGCAGAAGGAGAGGGATGCATGGAGGGGAATGTCTTTTTCCACC
AAGCAGCTGCTCCCTTTCACAAGAGGCCAGTTATGTAAGGAAGGCTGCTTCCTCTCCCCTTGCTAAATCT
TTTCTAGTGCAGCATAAGGCCAGAGCTAGGGAAAGTCCACACGGGAATAAAAAGAGCAGATTGCTAAGCA
CAGAAGCCATTTATAACTAAAACGTCTCAGCTCAGCTTAGGGACGCGTCCTAGGTCACGACTCCACCCCT
CCAGGAACCCCTAGTGAGGGAGTGGTGGGAATTCGATATCATAATCAACCATAGGTACCGAGCTCGGGAT
TCAGCCGGGAGCTTAGGGAGGGGAGGTCACTTCATAAGGGCCTGGGGGGGGAGTTGGAGCCACGAGTCGT
CCAGCCGGAGCCCCGTGTGGCTGAGCTCCGGCCTCAGAAGCATCCCCGGGTTGGATCCTTCGAAGCTAGC
GCTACCGGTCGCCACCATGGTGAGCAAGGGCGAGGAGCTGTTCACCGGGGTGGTGCCCATCCTGGTCGAG
CTGGACGGCGACGTAAACGGCCACAAGTTCAGCGTGTCCGGCGAGGGCGAGGGCGATGCCACCTACGGCA
AGCTGACCCTGAAGCTGATCTGCACCACCGGCAAGCTGCCCGTGCCCTGGCCCACCCTCGTGACCACCCT
GGGCTACGGCGTGCAGTGCTTCGCCCGCTACCCCGACCACATGAAGCAGCACGACTTCTTCAAGTCCGCC
ATGCCCGAAGGCTACGTCCAGGAGCGCACCATCTTCTTCAAGGACGACGGCAACTACAAGACCCGCGCCG
AGGTGAAGTTCGAGGGCGACACCCTGGTGAACCGCATCGAGCTGAAGGGCATCGACTTCAAGGAGGACGG
CAACATCCTGGGGCACAAGCTGGAGTACAACTACAACAGCCACAACGTCTATATCACCGCCGACAAGCAG
AAGAACGGCATCAAGGCCAACTTCAAGATCCGCCACAACATCGAGGACGGCGGCGTGCAGCTCGCCGACC
ACTACCAGCAGAACACCCCCATCGGCGACGGCCCCGTGCTGCTGCCCGACAACCACTACCTGAGCTACCA
GTCCAAGCTGAGCAAAGACCCCAACGAGAAGCGCGATCACATGGTCCTGCTGGAGTTCGTGACCGCCGCC
GGGATCACTCTCGGCATGGACGAGCTGTACAAGTAAGTCGACATCATAATCAACCTCTGGATTACAAAAT
TTGTGAAAGATTGACTGGTATTCTTAACTATGTTGCTCCTTTTACGCTATGTGGATACGCTGCTTTAATG
CCTTTGTATCATGCTATTGCTTCCCGTATGGCTTTCATTTTCTCCTCCTTGTATAAATCCTGGTTAGTTC
TTGCCACGGCGGAACTCATCGCCGCCTGCCTTGCCCGCTGCTGGACAGGGGCTCGGCTGTTGGGCACTGA
CAATTCCGTGGCTCGAGAGATCTTCGACTGTGCCTTCTAGTTGCCAGCCATCTGTTGTTTGCCCCTCCCC
CGTGCCTTCCTTGACCCTGGAAGGTGCCACTCCCACTGTCCTTTCCTAATAAAATGAGGAAATTGCATCG
CATTGTCTGAGTAGGTGTCATTCTATTCTGGGGGGTGGGGTGGGGCAGGACAGCAAGGGGGAGGATTGGG
AAGACAATAGCAGGCATGAGATCTCACGTGCGGACCGAGCGGCCGCAGGAACCCCTAGTGATGGAGTTGG
CCACTCCCTCTCTGCGCGCTCGCTCGCTCACTGAGGCCGGGCGACCAAAGGTCGCCCGACGCCCGGGCTT
TGCCCGGGCGGCCTCAGTGAGCGAGCGAGCGCGCAGCTGCCTGCAGGGGCGCCTGATGCGGTATTTTCTC
CTTACGCATCTGTGCGGTATTTCACACCGCATA
[95 nt withheld, positions 2974-3068]
T
[46 nt withheld, positions 3070-3115]
C
[141 nt withheld, positions 3117-3257]
CCTTTGACGTTGGAGTCCACGTTCTTT
[37 nt withheld, positions 3285-3321]
ACTCTATCTCGGGCTATTCTTTTGATTTATAAGGGATTTTGCCGATTTCGGTCTATTGGTTAAAAAATGA
GCTGATTTAACAAAAATTTAACGGGAATTTTAACAAAATATTAACGTTTACAATTTTATGGTGCACTCTC
AGTACAATCTGCTCTGATGCCGCATAGTTAAGCCAGCCCCGACACCCGCCAACACCCGCTGACGCGCCCT
GACGGGCTTGTCTGCTCCCGGCATCCGCTTACAGACAAGCTGTGACCGTCTCCGGGAGCTGCATGTGTCA
GAGGTTTTCACCGTCATCACCGAAACGCGCGAGACGAAAGGGCCTCGTGATACGCCTATTTTTATAGGTT
AATGTCATGATAATAATGGTTTCTTAGACGTCAGGTGGCACTTTTCGGGGAAATGTGCGCGGAACCCCTA
TTTGTTTATTTTTCTAAATACATTCAAATATGTATCCGCTCATGAGACAATAACCCTGATAAATGCTTCA
ATAATATTGAAAAAGGAAGAGTATGAGTATTCAACATTTCCGTGTCGCCCTTATTCCCTTTTTTGCGGCA
TTTTGCCTTCCTGTTTTTGCTCACCCAGAAACGCTGGTGAAAGTAAAAGATGCTGAAGATCAGTTGGGTG
CACGAGTGGGTTACATCGAACTGGATCTCAACAGCGGTAAGATCCTTGAGAGTTTTCGCCCCGAAGAACG
TTTTCCAATGATGAGCACTTTTAAAGTTCTGCTATGTGGCGCGGTATTATCCCGTATTGACGCCGGGCAA
GAGCAACTCGGTCGCCGCATACACTATTCTCAGAATGACTTGGTTGAGTACTCACCAGTCACAGAAAAGC
ATCTTACGGATGGCATGACAGTAAGAGAATTATGCAGTGCTGCCATAACCATGAGTGATAACACTGCGGC
CAACTTACTTCTGACAACGATCGGAGGACCGAAGGAGCTAACCGCTTTTTTGCACAACATGGGGGATCAT
GTAACTCGCCTTGATCGTTGGGAACCGGAGCTGAATGAAGCCATACCAAACGACGAGCGTGACACCACGA
TGCCTGTAGCAATGGCAACAACGTTGCGCAAACTATTAACTGGCGAACTACTTACTCTAGCTTCCCGGCA
ACAATTAATAGACTGGATGGAGGCGGATAAAGTTGCAGGACCACTTCTGCGCTCGGCCCTTCCGGCTGGC
TGGTTTATTGCTGATAAATCTGGAGCCGGTGAGCGTGGGTCTCGCGGTATCATTGCAGCACTGGGGCCAG
ATGGTAAGCCCTCCCGTATCGTAGTTATCTACACGACGGGGAGTCAGGCAACTATGGATGAACGAAATAG
ACAGATCGCTGAGATAGGTGCCTCACTGATTAAGCATTGGTAACTGTCAGACCAAGTTTACTCATATATA
CTTTAGATTGATTTAAAACTTCATTTTTAATTTAAAAGGATCTAGGTGAAGATCCTTTTTGATAATCTCA
TGACCAAAATCCCTTAACGTGAGTTTTCGTTCCACTGAGCGTCAGACCCCGTAGAAAAGATCAAAGGATC
TTCTTGAGATCCTTTTTTTCTGCGCGTAATCTGCTGCTTGCAAACAAAAAAACCACCGCTACCAGCGGTG
GTTTGTTTGCCGGATCAAGAGCTACCAACTCTTTTTCCGAAGGTAACTGGCTTCAGCAGAGCGCAGATAC
CAAATACTGTTCTTCTAGTGTAGCCGTAGTTAGGCCACCACTTCAAGAACTCTGTAGCACCGCCTACATA
CCTCGCTCTGCTAATCCTGTTACCAGTGGCTGCTGCCAGTGGCGATAAGTCGTGTCTTACCGGGTTGGAC
TCAAGACGATAGTTACCGGATAAGGCGCAGCGGTCGGGCTGAACGGGGGGTTCGTGCACACAGCCCAGCT
TGGAGCGAACGACCTACACCGAACTGAGATACCTACAGCGTGAGCTATGAGAAAGCGCCACGCTTCCCGA
AGGGAGAAAGGCGGACAGGTATCCGGTAAGCGGCAGGGTCGGAACAGGAGAGCGCACGAGGGAGCTTCCA
GGGGGAAACGCCTGGTATCTTTATAGTCCTGTCGGGTTTCGCCACCTCTGACTTGAGCGTCGATTTTTGT
GATGCTCGTCAGGGGGGCGGAGCCTATGGAAAAACGCCAGCAACGCGGCCTTTTTACGGTTCCTGGCCTT
TTGCTGGCCTTTTGCTCACATGT
Features (pLannotate 1.2.2; 17 found; start..end, strand, type, name):
     12..39      +  repeat_region  AAV2 ITR (fragment): inverted terminal repeat of adeno-associated virus serotype 2 inverted
     68..95      +  repeat_region  AAV2 ITR (fragment): inverted terminal repeat of adeno-associated virus serotype 2 inverted
    649..669     +  repeat_region  AAV2 ITR (fragment): inverted terminal repeat of adeno-associated virus serotype 2 inverted
    991..1011    +  repeat_region  AAV2 ITR (fragment): inverted terminal repeat of adeno-associated virus serotype 2 inverted
   1333..1353    +  repeat_region  AAV2 ITR (fragment): inverted terminal repeat of adeno-associated virus serotype 2 inverted
   1557..2273    +  CDS            SYFP2: SYFP2 is a basic (constitutively fluorescent) yellow fluorescent protein published in 2006, derived from Aequorea victoria. It is reported to be a very rapidly-maturing monomer with moderate acid sensitivity.
   2288..2445    +  misc_feature   WPRE (fragment): woodchuck hepatitis virus posttranscriptional regulatory element
   2451..2531    +  misc_feature   WPRE (fragment): woodchuck hepatitis virus posttranscriptional regulatory element
   2548..2659    +  polyA_signal   bGH poly(A) signal: bovine growth hormone polyadenylation signal
   2777..2917    +  repeat_region  AAV2 ITR: inverted terminal repeat of adeno-associated virus serotype 2 inverted
   2922..2973    -  misc_feature   bom (fragment): basis of mobility region from pBR322
   2992..3447    +  rep_origin     f1 ori (sequence partly withheld): f1 bacteriophage origin of replication; arrow indicates direction of (+) strand synthesis
   3448..3497    -  misc_feature   bom (fragment): basis of mobility region from pBR322
   3599..3634    -  CDS            rop (fragment): Rop protein, which maintains plasmids at low copy number; rop
   3729..3833    +  promoter       AmpR promoter: bla
   3834..4694    +  CDS            AmpR: β-lactamase; bla; confers resistance to ampicillin, carbenicillin, and related antibiotics
   4865..5453    +  rep_origin     ori: high-copy-number ColE1/pMB1/pBR322/pUC origin of replication
