[The description below was written by a language model from this plasmid's Addgene catalogue record and pLannotate feature annotations shown in this document.]
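Description:
AiP11521 - pAAV-hsA2-AiE0023h_3xC2-minRho-SYFP2-WPRE3-BGHpA (alias CN1521) is a 5.5 kb AAV transfer plasmid on a pAAV2 backbone, built as an enhancer-driven fluorescent reporter for viral delivery to the brain. In bacteria it is maintained by a high-copy ColE1/pUC-type origin and selected with ampicillin through the bla gene and its own promoter. An f1 phage origin is also present in the backbone, along with short pBR322-derived bom and rop remnants that appear to be vestigial.

The expression cassette lies between AAV2 inverted terminal repeats, which are the cis elements needed for replication and packaging of the genome into AAV particles. The right ITR is annotated in full, while the left one is detected only as short fragments. Upstream of the reporter, the enhancer AiE0023h_3xC2 is paired with the minimal minRho promoter, so that the enhancer rather than the promoter determines which cells express the transgene. The "3xC2" in the name suggests three concatenated copies of a core enhancer segment. This fits with three evenly spaced short matches labelled as ITR fragments within that region, which are probably annotation artefacts of a repeated unit, although the table does not annotate the enhancer, the promoter or the "hsA2" element itself.

The payload is SYFP2, a rapidly maturing monomeric yellow fluorescent protein, followed by the shortened WPRE3 post-transcriptional element to boost expression and a bovine growth hormone polyadenylation signal. The stated purpose is to drive AAV-mediated transgene expression in specific brain cell populations. The record does not say which population this enhancer targets.
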