Addgene plasmid #230412: AiP11521 - pAAV-hsA2-AiE0023h_3xC2-minRho-SYFP2-WPRE3-BGHpA (Alias: CN1521)
Purpose: AiE0023h_3xC2 is an enhancer sequence, designed to drive AAV-mediated transgene expression in specific populations of brain cells
Depositing lab: Allen Institute for Brain Science & Jonathan Ting. Depositing organization: Allen Institute. Publication: A suite of enhancer AAVs and transgenic mouse lines for genetic access to cortical cell types. Ben-Simon Y, Hooper M, Narayan S, Daigle TL, Dwivedi D, Way SW, Oster A, Stafford DA, Mich JK, Taormina MJ, Martinez RA, Opitz-Araya X, Roth JR, Alexander JR, Allen S, Amster A, Arbuckle J, Ayala A, Baker PM, Bakken TE, Barcelli T, Barta S, Bendrick J, Bertagnolli D, Bielstein C, Bishwakarma P, Bowlus J, Boyer G, Brouner K, Casian B, Casper T, Chakka AB, Chakrabarty R, Chance RK, Chavan S, Clark M, Colbert K, Collman F, Daniel S, Departee M, DiValentin P, Donadio N, Dotson N, Egdorf T, Fliss T, Gabitto M, Garcia J, Gary A, Gasperini M, Gloe J, Goldy J, Gore BB, Graybuck L, Greisman N, Haeseleer F, Halterman C, Haradon Z, Hastings SD, Helback O, Ho W, Hockemeyer D, Huang C, Huff S, Hunker A, Johansen N, Jones D, Juneau Z, Kalmbach B, Kannan M, Khem S, Kussick E, Kutsal R, Larsen R, Lee C, Lee AY, Leibly M, Lenz GH, Li S, Liang E, Lusk N, Madigan Z, Malloy J, Malone J, McCue R, Melchor J, Mollenkopf T, Moosman S, Morin E, Newman D, Ng L, Ngo K, Omstead V, Otto S, Oyama A, Pena N, Pham T, Phillips E, Pom CA, Potekhina L, Ransford S, Ray PL, Rette D, Reynoldson C, Rimorin C, Rocha D, Ruiz A, Sanchez REA, Sawyer L, Sedeno-Cortes A, Sevigny JP, Shapovalova N, Shepard N, Shulga L, Sigler AR, Siverts L, Soliman S, Somasundaram S, Staats B, Stewart K, Szelenyi E, Tieu M, Trader C, Tran A, van Velthoven CTJ, Walker M, Wang Y, Weed N, Wirthlin M, Wood T, Wynalda B, Yao Z, Zhou T, Ariza J, Dee N, Reding M, Ronellenfitch K, Mufti S, Sunkin SM, Smith KA, Esposito L, Waters J, Thyagarajan B, Yao S, Lein ES, Zeng H, Levi BP, Ngai J, Ting JT, Tasic B. Cell. 2025 May 16:S0092-8674(25)00513-6. doi: 10.1016/j.cell.2025.05.002. PubMed 40403729.
Backbone
  Vector backbone: pAAV2
  Vector type: AAV
Growth in bacteria
  Bacterial resistance: Ampicillin, 100 μg/mL
  Growth temperature: 37°C
  Growth strain: NEB Stable
  Copy number: High Copy
Gene/Insert
  Gene/Insert name: SYFP2
  Species: Synthetic
  Promoter: minRho
  Cloning method: Gibson Cloning
Terms and licenses: Academic/Nonprofit Terms; Industry Terms: Not Available to Industry
How to cite: AiP11521 - pAAV-hsA2-AiE0023h_3xC2-minRho-SYFP2-WPRE3-BGHpA (Alias: CN1521) was a gift from Allen Institute for Brain Science & Jonathan Ting (Addgene plasmid # 230412 ; http://n2t.net/addgene:230412 ; RRID:Addgene_230412)
